>Addgene plasmid #193079 | SFFV-mCh-GATA2-L359V | addgene full sequence | sequence record 380075 | Addgene NGS Result
CGCCTCTCCCCGCGCGTTGGCCGATTCATTAATGCAGCTGGCACGACAGGTTTCCCGACTGGAAAGCGGG
CAGTGAGCGCAACGCAATTAATGTGAGTTAGCTCACTCATTAGGCACCCCAGGCTTTACACTTTATGCTT
CCGGCTCGTATGTTGTGTGGAATTGTGAGCGGATAACAATTTCACACAGGAAACAGCTATGACCATGATT
ACGCCAAGCGCGCAATTAACCCTCACTAAAGGGAACAAAAGCTGGAGCTGCAAGCTTAATGTAGTCTTAT
GCAATACTCTTGTAGTCTTGCAACATGGTAACGATGAGTTAGCAACATGCCTTACAAGGAGAGAAAAAGC
ACCGTGCATGCCGATTGGTGGAAGTAAGGTGGTACGATCGTGCCTTATTAGGAAGGCAACAGACGGGTCT
GACATGGATTGGACGAACCACTGAATTGCCGCATTGCAGAGATATTGTATTTAAGTGCCTAGCTCGATAC
ATAAACGGGTCTCTCTGGTTAGACCAGATCTGAGCCTGGGAGCTCTCTGGCTAACTAGGGAACCCACTGC
TTAAGCCTCAATAAAGCTTGCCTTGAGTGCTTCAAGTAGTGTGTGCCCGTCTGTTGTGTGACTCTGGTAA
CTAGAGATCCCTCAGACCCTTTTAGTCAGTGTGGAAAATCTCTAGCAGTGGCGCCCGAACAGGGACTTGA
AAGCGAAAGGGAAACCAGAGGAGCTCTCTCGACGCAGGACTCGGCTTGCTGAAGCGCGCACGGCAAGAGG
CGAGGGGCGGCGACTGGTGAGTACGCCAAAAATTTTGACTAGCGGAGGCTAGAAGGAGAGAGATGGGTGC
GAGAGCGTCAGTATTAAGCGGGGGAGAATTAGATCGCGATGGGAAAAAATTCGGTTAAGGCCAGGGGGAA
AGAAAAAATATAAATTAAAACATATAGTATGGGCAAGCAGGGAGCTAGAACGATTCGCAGTTAATCCTGG
CCTGTTAGAAACATCAGAAGGCTGTAGACAAATACTGGGACAGCTACAACCATCCCTTCAGACAGGATCA
GAAGAACTTAGATCATTATATAATACAGTAGCAACCCTCTATTGTGTGCATCAAAGGATAGAGATAAAAG
ACACCAAGGAAGCTTTAGACAAGATAGAGGAAGAGCAAAACAAAAGTAAGACCACCGCACAGCAAGCGGC
CGCTGATCTTCAGACCTGGAGGAGGAGATATGAGGGACAATTGGAGAAGTGAATTATATAAATATAAAGT
AGTAAAAATTGAACCATTAGGAGTAGCACCCACCAAGGCAAAGAGAAGAGTGGTGCAGAGAGAAAAAAGA
GCAGTGGGAATAGGAGCTTTGTTCCTTGGGTTCTTGGGAGCAGCAGGAAGCACTATGGGCGCAGCGTCAA
TGACGCTGACGGTACAGGCCAGACAATTATTGTCTGGTATAGTGCAGCAGCAGAACAATTTGCTGAGGGC
TATTGAGGCGCAACAGCATCTGTTGCAACTCACAGTCTGGGGCATCAAGCAGCTCCAGGCAAGAATCCTG
GCTGTGGAAAGATACCTAAAGGATCAACAGCTCCTGGGGATTTGGGGTTGCTCTGGAAAACTCATTTGCA
CCACTGCTGTGCCTTGGAATGCTAGTTGGAGTAATAAATCTCTGGAACAGATTTGGAATCACACGACCTG
GATGGAGTGGGACAGAGAAATTAACAATTACACAAGCTTAATACACTCCTTAATTGAAGAATCGCAAAAC
CAGCAAGAAAAGAATGAACAAGAATTATTGGAATTAGATAAATGGGCAAGTTTGTGGAATTGGTTTAACA
TAACAAATTGGCTGTGGTATATAAAATTATTCATAATGATAGTAGGAGGCTTGGTAGGTTTAAGAATAGT
TTTTGCTGTACTTTCTATAGTGAATAGAGTTAGGCAGGGATATTCACCATTATCGTTTCAGACCCACCTC
CCAACCCCGAGGGGACCCGACAGGCCCGAAGGAATAGAAGAAGAAGGTGGAGAGAGAGACAGAGACAGAT
CCATTCGATTAGTGAACGGATCTCGACGGTATCGGTTAACTTTTAAAAGAAAAGGGGGGATTGGGGGGTA
CAGTGCAGGGGAAAGAATAGTAGACATAATAGCAACAGACATACAAACTAAAGAATTACAAAAACAAATT
ACAAAAATTCAAAATTTTATCGATCACGAGACTAGCCTCGAGCTGGCTGCAGTAACGCCATTTTGCAAGG
CATGGAAAAATACCAAACCAAGAATAGAGAAGTTCAGATCAAGGGCGGGTACATGAAAATAGCTAACGTT
GGGCCAAACAGGATATCTGCGGTGAGCAGTTTCGGCCCCGGCCCGGGGCCAAGAACAGATGGTCACCGCA
GTTTCGGCCCCGGCCCGAGGCCAAGAACAGATGGTCCCCAGATATGGCCCAACCCTCAGCAGTTTCTTAA
GACCCATCAGATGTTTCCAGGCTCCCCCAAGGACCTGAAATGACCCTGCGCCTTATTTGAATTAACCAAT
CAGCCTGCTTCTCGCTTCTGTTCGCGCGCTTCTGCTTCCCGAGCTCTATAAAAGAGCTCACAACCCCTCA
CTCGGCGCGCCAGTCCTCCGACAGACTGAGTCGGCCGGTCGAATCAAGCTTATCGATACCGTCGACGGAT
CCATGGTGAGCAAGGGCGAGGAGGTCATCAAAGAGTTCATGCGCTTCAAGGTGCGCATGGAGGGCTCCAT
GAACGGCCACGAGTTCGAGATCGAGGGCGAGGGCGAGGGCCGCCCCTACGAGGGCACCCAGACCGCCAAG
CTGAAGGTGACCAAGGGCGGCCCCCTGCCCTTCGCCTGGGACATCCTGTCCCCCCAGTTCATGTACGGCT
CCAAGGCGTACGTGAAGCACCCCGCCGACATCCCCGATTACAAGAAGCTGTCCTTCCCCGAGGGCTTCAA
GTGGGAGCGCGTGATGAACTTCGAGGACGGCGGTCTGGTGACCGTGACCCAGGACTCCTCCCTGCAGGAC
GGCACGCTGATCTACAAGGTGAAGATGCGCGGCACCAACTTCCCCCCCGACGGCCCCGTAATGCAGAAGA
AGACCATGGGCTGGGAGGCCTCCACCGAGCGCCTGTACCCCCGCGACGGCGTGCTGAAGGGCGAGATCCA
CCAGGCCCTGAAGCTGAAGGACGGCGGCCACTACCTGGTGGAGTTCAAGACCATCTACATGGCCAAGAAG
CCCGTGCAACTGCCCGGCTACTACTACGTGGACACCAAGCTGGACATCACCTCCCACAACGAGGACTACA
CCATCGTGGAACAGTACGAGCGCTCCGAGGGCCGCCACCACCTGTTCCTGTACGGCATGGACGAGCTGTA
CAAGGAGGTGGCGCCCGAGCAGCCGCGCTGGATGGCGCACCCGGCCGTGCTGAATGCGCAGCACCCCGAC
TCACACCACCCGGGCCTGGCGCACAACTACATGGAACCCGCGCAGCTGCTGCCTCCAGACGAGGTGGACG
TCTTCTTCAATCACCTCGACTCGCAGGGCAACCCCTACTATGCCAACCCCGCTCACGCGCGGGCGCGCGT
CTCCTACAGCCCCGCGCACGCCCGCCTGACCGGAGGCCAGATGTGCCGCCCACACTTGTTGCACAGCCCG
GGTTTGCCCTGGCTGGACGGGGGCAAAGCAGCCCTCTCTGCCGCTGCGGCCCACCACCACAACCCCTGGA
CCGTGAGCCCCTTCTCCAAGACGCCACTGCACCCCTCAGCTGCTGGAGGCCCTGGAGGCCCACTCTCTGT
GTACCCAGGGGCTGGGGGTGGGAGCGGGGGAGGCAGCGGGAGCTCAGTGGCCTCCCTCACCCCTACAGCA
GCCCACTCTGGCTCCCACCTTTTCGGCTTCCCACCCACGCCACCCAAAGAAGTGTCTCCTGACCCTAGCA
CCACGGGGGCTGCGTCTCCAGCCTCATCTTCCGCGGGGGGTAGTGCAGCCCGAGGAGAGGACAAGGACGG
CGTCAAGTACCAGGTGTCACTGACGGAGAGCATGAAGATGGAAAGTGGCAGTCCCCTGCGCCCAGGCCTA
GCTACTATGGGCACCCAGCCTGCTACACACCACCCCATCCCCACCTACCCCTCCTATGTGCCGGCGGCTG
CCCACGACTACAGCAGCGGACTCTTCCACCCCGGAGGCTTCCTGGGGGGACCGGCCTCCAGCTTCACCCC
TAAGCAGCGCAGCAAGGCTCGTTCCTGTTCAGAAGGCCGGGAGTGTGTCAACTGTGGGGCCACAGCCACC
CCTCTCTGGCGGCGGGACGGCACCGGCCACTACCTGTGCAATGCCTGTGGCCTCTACCACAAGATGAATG
GGCAGAACCGACCACTCATCAAGCCCAAGCGAAGACTGTCGGCCGCCAGAAGAGCCGGCACCTGTTGTGC
AAATTGTCAGACGACAACCACCACCGTATGGCGCCGAAACGCCAACGGGGACCCTGTCTGCAACGCCTGT
GGCCTCTACTACAAGCTGCACAATGTTAACAGGCCACTGACCATGAAGAAGGAAGGGATCCAGACTCGGA
ACCGGAAGATGTCCAACAAGTCCAAGAAGAGCAAGAAAGGGGCGGAGTGCTTCGAGGAGCTGTCAAAGTG
CATGCAGGAGAAGTCATCCCCCTTCAGTGCAGCTGCCCTGGCTGGACACATGGCACCTGTGGGCCACCTC
CCGCCCTTCAGCCACTCCGGACACATCCTGCCCACTCCGACGCCCATCCACCCCTCCTCCAGCCTCTCCT
TCGGCCACCCCCACCCGTCCAGCATGGTGACCGCCATGGGCTAGGGATCCCCCGGGCTGCAGGAATTCGA
GCATCTTACCGCCATTTATTCCCATATTTGTTCTGTTTTTCTTGATTTGGGTATACATTTAAATGTTAAT
AAAACAAAATGGTGGGGCAATCATTTACATTTTTAGGGATATGTAATTACTAGTTCAGGTGTATTGCCAC
AAGACAAACATGTTAAGAAACTTTCCCGTTATTTACGCTCTGTTCCTGTTAATCAACCTCTGGATTACAA
AATTTGTGAAAGATTGACTGATATTCTTAACTATGTTGCTCCTTTTACGCTGTGTGGATATGCTGCTTTA
ATGCCTCTGTATCATGCTATTGCTTCCCGTACGGCTTTCGTTTTCTCCTCCTTGTATAAATCCTGGTTGC
TGTCTCTTTATGAGGAGTTGTGGCCCGTTGTCCGTCAACGTGGCGTGGTGTGCTCTGTGTTTGCTGACGC
AACCCCCACTGGCTGGGGCATTGCCACCACCTGTCAACTCCTTTCTGGGACTTTCGCTTTCCCCCTCCCG
ATCGCCACGGCAGAACTCATCGCCGCCTGCCTTGCCCGCTGCTGGACAGGGGCTAGGTTGCTGGGCACTG
ATAATTCCGTGGTGTTGTCGGGGAAGCTGACGTCCTTTGCAATTCGATATCAAGCTGTACCTTTAAGACC
AATGACTTACAAGGCAGCTGTAGATCTTAGCCACTTTTTAAAAGAAAAGGGGGGACTGGAAGGGCTAATT
CACTCCCAACGAAGACAAGATCTGCTTTTTGCTTGTACTGGGTCTCTCTGGTTAGACCAGATCTGAGCCT
GGGAGCTCTCTGGCTAACTAGGGAACCCACTGCTTAAGCCTCAATAAAGCTTGCCTTGAGTGCTTCAAGT
AGTGTGTGCCCGTCTGTTGTGTGACTCTGGTAACTAGAGATCCCTCAGACCCTTTTAGTCAGTGTGGAAA
ATCTCTAGCAGTAGTAGTTCATGTCATCTTATTATTCAGTATTTATAACTTGCAAAGAAATGAATATCAG
AGAGTGAGAGGAACTTGTTTATTGCAGCTTATAATGGTTACAAATAAAGCAATAGCATCACAAATTTCAC
AAATAAAGCATTTTTTTCACTGCATTCTAGTTGTGGTTTGTCCAAACTCATCAATGTATCTTATCATGTC
TGGCTCTAGCTATCCCGCCCCTAACTCCGCCCATCCCGCCCCTAACTCCGCCCAGTTCCGCCCATTCTCC
GCCCCATGGCTGACTAATTTTTTTTATTTATGCAGAGGCCGAGGCCGCCTCGGCCTCTGAGCTATTCCAG
AAGTAGTGAGGAGGCTTTTTTGGAGGCCTAGGGACGTACCCAATTCGCCCTATAGTGAGTCGTATTACGC
GCGCTCACTGGCCGTCGTTTTACAACGTCGTGACTGGGAAAACCCTGGCGTTACCCAACTTAATCGCCTT
GCAGCACATCCCCCTTTCGCCAGCTGGCGTAATAGCGAAGAGGCCCGCACCGATCGCCCTTCCCAACAGT
TGCGCAGCCTGAATGGCGAATGGG
[124 nt withheld, positions 6325-6448]
C
[91 nt withheld, positions 6450-6540]
A
[49 nt withheld, positions 6542-6590]
CCTTTGACGTTGGAGTCCACGTTCTTT
[37 nt withheld, positions 6618-6654]
ACCCTATCTCGGTCTATTCTTTTGATTTATAAGGGATTTTGCCGATTTCGGCCTATTGGTTAAAAAATGA
GCTGATTTAACAAAAATTTAACGCGAATTTTAACAAAATATTAACGCTTACAATTTAGGTGGCACTTTTC
GGGGAAATGTGCGCGGAACCCCTATTTGTTTATTTTTCTAAATACATTCAAATATGTATCCGCTCATGAG
ACAATAACCCTGATAAATGCTTCAATAATATTGAAAAAGGAAGAGTATGAGTATTCAACATTTCCGTGTC
GCCCTTATTCCCTTTTTTGCGGCATTTTGCCTTCCTGTTTTTGCTCACCCAGAAACGCTGGTGAAAGTAA
AAGATGCTGAAGATCAGTTGGGTGCACGAGTGGGTTACATCGAACTGGATCTCAACAGCGGTAAGATCCT
TGAGAGTTTTCGCCCCGAAGAACGTTTTCCAATGATGAGCACTTTTAAAGTTCTGCTATGTGGCGCGGTA
TTATCCCGTATTGACGCCGGGCAAGAGCAACTCGGTCGCCGCATACACTATTCTCAGAATGACTTGGTTG
AGTACTCACCAGTCACAGAAAAGCATCTTACGGATGGCATGACAGTAAGAGAATTATGCAGTGCTGCCAT
AACCATGAGTGATAACACTGCGGCCAACTTACTTCTGACAACGATCGGAGGACCGAAGGAGCTAACCGCT
TTTTTGCACAACATGGGGGATCATGTAACTCGCCTTGATCGTTGGGAACCGGAGCTGAATGAAGCCATAC
CAAACGACGAGCGTGACACCACGATGCCTGTAGCAATGGCAACAACGTTGCGCAAACTATTAACTGGCGA
ACTACTTACTCTAGCTTCCCGGCAACAATTAATAGACTGGATGGAGGCGGATAAAGTTGCAGGACCACTT
CTGCGCTCGGCCCTTCCGGCTGGCTGGTTTATTGCTGATAAATCTGGAGCCGGTGAGCGTGGGTCTCGCG
GTATCATTGCAGCACTGGGGCCAGATGGTAAGCCCTCCCGTATCGTAGTTATCTACACGACGGGGAGTCA
GGCAACTATGGATGAACGAAATAGACAGATCGCTGAGATAGGTGCCTCACTGATTAAGCATTGGTAACTG
TCAGACCAAGTTTACTCATATATACTTTAGATTGATTTAAAACTTCATTTTTAATTTAAAAGGATCTAGG
TGAAGATCCTTTTTGATAATCTCATGACCAAAATCCCTTAACGTGAGTTTTCGTTCCACTGAGCGTCAGA
CCCCGTAGAAAAGATCAAAGGATCTTCTTGAGATCCTTTTTTTCTGCGCGTAATCTGCTGCTTGCAAACA
AAAAAACCACCGCTACCAGCGGTGGTTTGTTTGCCGGATCAAGAGCTACCAACTCTTTTTCCGAAGGTAA
CTGGCTTCAGCAGAGCGCAGATACCAAATACTGTTCTTCTAGTGTAGCCGTAGTTAGGCCACCACTTCAA
GAACTCTGTAGCACCGCCTACATACCTCGCTCTGCTAATCCTGTTACCAGTGGCTGCTGCCAGTGGCGAT
AAGTCGTGTCTTACCGGGTTGGACTCAAGACGATAGTTACCGGATAAGGCGCAGCGGTCGGGCTGAACGG
GGGGTTCGTGCACACAGCCCAGCTTGGAGCGAACGACCTACACCGAACTGAGATACCTACAGCGTGAGCT
ATGAGAAAGCGCCACGCTTCCCGAAGGGAGAAAGGCGGACAGGTATCCGGTAAGCGGCAGGGTCGGAACA
GGAGAGCGCACGAGGGAGCTTCCAGGGGGAAACGCCTGGTATCTTTATAGTCCTGTCGGGTTTCGCCACC
TCTGACTTGAGCGTCGATTTTTGTGATGCTCGTCAGGGGGGCGGAGCCTATGGAAAAACGCCAGCAACGC
GGCCTTTTTACGGTTCCTGGCCTTTTGCTGGCCTTTTGCTCACATGTTCTTTCCTGCGTTATCCCCTGAT
TCTGTGGATAACCGTATTACCGCCTTTGAGTGAGCTGATACCGCTCGCCGCAGCCGAACGACCGAGCGCA
GCGAGTCAGTGAGCGAGGAAGCGGAAGAGCGCCCAATACGCAAAC
Features (pLannotate 1.2.2; 29 found; start..end, strand, type, name):
     89..110     +  protein_bind   CAP binding site: CAP binding activates transcription in the presence of cAMP. E. coli catabolite activator protein
    125..155     +  promoter       lac promoter: promoter for the E. coli lac operon
    163..179     +  protein_bind   lac operator: The lac repressor binds to the lac operator to inhibit transcription in E. coli. This inhibition can be relieved by adding lactose or isopropyl-β-D-thiogalactopyranoside (IPTG). lac repressor encoded by lacI
    224..242     +  promoter       T3 promoter: promoter for bacteriophage T3 RNA polymerase
    270..496     +  promoter       RSV promoter: Rous sarcoma virus enhancer/promoter
    497..677     +  LTR            5' LTR (truncated): truncated 5' long terminal repeat (LTR) from HIV-1
    724..849     +  misc_feature   HIV-1 Ψ: packaging signal of human immunodeficiency virus type 1
    833..1196    +  CDS            HIV-1 gag (fragment): gag protein from human immunodeficiency virus 1; gag
   1342..1575    +  misc_feature   RRE: The Rev response element (RRE) of HIV-1 allows for Rev-dependent mRNA export from the nucleus to the cytoplasm.
   1952..2052    +  CDS            Rev (fragment): human immunodeficiency virus 1 (HIV-1) Rev protein; rev; enhances nuclear export of unspliced and incompletely spliced viral mRNAs
   2071..2188    +  misc_feature   cPPT/CTS: central polypurine tract and central termination sequence of HIV-1
   2222..2623    +  promoter       SFFV promoter: spleen focus-forming virus long terminal repeat (LTR) promoter
   2633..2656    +  misc_feature   MCS (fragment): pBluescript multiple cloning site
   2663..3364    +  CDS            dTomato: dTomato is a basic (constitutively fluorescent) orange fluorescent protein published in 2004, derived from Discosoma sp.. It is reported to be a somewhat slowly-maturing dimer with low acid sensitivity.
   3365..4801    +  CDS            GATA2: GATA2_HUMAN - Experimental evidence at protein level: Swiss-Prot protein existence level 1. Transcriptional activator which regulates endothelin-1 gene expression in endothelial cells. Binds to the consensus sequence 5'- AGATAG-3'. From Homo sapiens (Human).
   4805..4830    +  misc_feature   MCS (fragment): pBluescript multiple cloning site
   4830..4889    +  CDS            S (fragment): HBSAG_WHV6 - Experimental evidence at transcript level: Swiss-Prot protein existence level 2. The middle envelope protein plays an important role in the budding of the virion. It is involved in the induction of budding in a nucleocapsid independent way. In this process the majority of envelope proteins bud to form subviral lipoprotein particles of 22 nm of diameter that do not contain a nucleocapsid (By similarity). From Woodchuck hepatitis B virus (isolate w64/pWS23) (WHV).
   5021..5424    +  misc_feature   WPRE: woodchuck hepatitis virus posttranscriptional regulatory element
   5426..5515    +  CDS            nef (fragment): NEF_HV1Z2 - Experimental evidence at protein level: Swiss-Prot protein existence level 1. Extracellular Nef protein targets CD4(+) T-lymphocytes for apoptosis by interacting with CXCR4 surface receptors. From Human immunodeficiency virus type 1 group M subtype D (isolate Z2/CDC-Z34) (HIV-1).
   5517..5750    +  LTR            3' LTR (ΔU3): self-inactivating 3' long terminal repeat (LTR) from HIV-1
   5822..5943    +  polyA_signal   SV40 poly(A) signal: SV40 polyadenylation signal
   5983..6118    +  rep_origin     SV40 ori: SV40 origin of replication
   6139..6157    -  promoter       T7 promoter: promoter for bacteriophage T7 RNA polymerase
   6165..6320    +  CDS            lacZα (fragment): LacZα fragment of β-galactosidase; lacZ fragment
   6325..6753    +  rep_origin     f1 ori (sequence partly withheld): f1 bacteriophage origin of replication; arrow indicates direction of (+) strand synthesis
   6806..6910    +  promoter       AmpR promoter: bla
   6911..7771    +  CDS            AmpR: β-lactamase; bla; confers resistance to ampicillin, carbenicillin, and related antibiotics
   7942..8530    +  rep_origin     ori: high-copy-number ColE1/pMB1/pBR322/pUC origin of replication
   8713..76      +  CDS            lacI (fragment) (across the origin): lac repressor; lacI; The lac repressor binds to the lac operator to inhibit transcription in E. coli. This inhibition can be relieved by adding lactose or isopropyl-β-D-thiogalactopyranoside (IPTG).
