[The description below was written by a language model from this plasmid's Addgene catalogue record and pLannotate feature annotations shown in this document.]
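Description:
SFFV-mCh-GATA2-L359V is a third-generation-style, self-inactivating HIV-1 lentiviral transfer plasmid for constitutive expression of an mCherry–GATA2 fusion in mammalian cells. It is propagated in E. coli as a high-copy plasmid through a ColE1/pUC-type origin and selected with ampicillin (β-lactamase). The backbone also carries an f1 origin, an SV40 origin and leftover pBluescript-type elements (lac promoter/operator, T3 and T7 promoters, lacZα and lacI fragments). The viral genome is transcribed in packaging cells from an RSV enhancer/promoter fused to a truncated 5' LTR. It includes the Ψ packaging signal with a gag fragment, the Rev response element for Rev-dependent export of the full-length RNA, and the cPPT/CTS. It ends in a ΔU3 3' LTR followed by an SV40 polyadenylation signal, so the integrated provirus lacks LTR promoter activity.

Expression of the payload is driven by the internal spleen focus-forming virus (SFFV) LTR promoter, which is strong in haematopoietic cells among others. Immediately downstream lies a red fluorescent protein reading frame joined directly to the human GATA2 coding sequence, placing the fluorophore at the N-terminus. The automated annotation labels this fluorophore dTomato, but the catalogue entry identifies it as mCherry, a related Discosoma-derived protein. GATA2 carries the L359V substitution according to the record, although the feature table does not mark the mutation. A WPRE after the insert enhances transcript stability and expression. No mammalian selection marker is annotated, so transduced cells would be identified by red fluorescence. The associated publication concerns GATA2 mitotic bookmarking in definitive haematopoiesis, which suggests the construct serves to visualise and compare the behaviour of this GATA2 variant in live cells.
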