Addgene plasmid #193079: SFFV-mCh-GATA2-L359V
Purpose: constitutive expression of mCherry fused to human Gata2 with mutation L359V in mammalian cells
Depositing lab: Filipe Pereira. Depositing organization: Center for Neuroscience and Cell Biology, University of Coimbra. Publication: GATA2 mitotic bookmarking is required for definitive haematopoiesis. Silverio-Alves R, Kurochkin I, Rydstrom A, Vazquez Echegaray C, Haider J, Nicholls M, Rode C, Thelaus L, Lindgren AY, Ferreira AG, Brandao R, Larsson J, de Bruijn MFTR, Martin-Gonzalez J, Pereira CF. Nat Commun. 2023 Aug 14;14(1):4645. doi: 10.1038/s41467-023-40391-x. PubMed 37580379.
Backbone
  Vector backbone: SFFV
  Vector type: Mammalian Expression, Lentiviral
Growth in bacteria
  Bacterial resistance: Ampicillin, 100 μg/mL
  Growth temperature: 37°C
  Growth strain: NEB Stable
  Copy number: High Copy
Gene/Insert
  Gene/Insert name: mCh-GATA2-L359V
  Species: H. sapiens (human)
  Promoter: SFFV
  Cloning method: Ligation Independent Cloning
  Sequencing primers: 5′ CTGCTTCCCGAGCTCTATAA
Terms and licenses: Academic/Nonprofit Terms; Industry Terms: Not Available to Industry
How to cite: SFFV-mCh-GATA2-L359V was a gift from Filipe Pereira (Addgene plasmid # 193079 ; http://n2t.net/addgene:193079 ; RRID:Addgene_193079)
